>Addgene plasmid #20979 | HOXA9-pRSET | addgene partial sequence | sequence record 26782 | 20979 with T7
AATTTTGTTTAACTTTAAGAAGGAGATATACATATGCGGGGTTCTCATCATCATCATCATCATGGTATGG
CTAGCATGACTGGTGGACAGCAAATGGGTCGGGATCTGTACGACGATGACGATAAGGATCGATGGATCCC
CCGGGCTGCAGGAATTCGGCACGAGGCGGGCCAGGCGCTGGGCACGGTGATGGCCACCACTGGGGCCCTG
GGCAACTACTACGTGGACTCGTTCCTGCTGGGCGCCGACGCCGCGGATGAGCTGAGCGTTGGCCGCTATG
CGCCGGGGACCCTGGGCCAGCCTCCCCGGCAGGCGGCGACGCTGGCCGAGCACCCCGACTTCAGCCCGTG
CAGCTTCCAGTCCAAGGCGACGGTGTTTGGCGCCTCGTGGAACCCAGTGCACGCGGCGGGCGCCAACGCT
GTACCCGCTGCGGTGTACCACCACCATCACCACCACCCCTACGTGCACCCCCAGGCGCCCGTGGCGGCGG
CGGCGCCGGACGGCAGGTACATGCGCTCCTGGCTGGAGCCCACGCCCGGTGCGCTCTCCTTCGCGGGCTT
GCCCTCCAGCCGGCCTTATGGCATTAAACCTGAACCGCTGTCGGCCAGAAGGGGTGACTGTCCCACGCTT
GACACTCACACTTTGTCCCTGACTGACTATGCTTGTGGTTCTCCTCCAGTTGATAGAGAAAAACAACCCA
GCGAAAGCGCCTTCTCTGAAAACAATGCTGAGAATGAGAGCGGCGGAGACAGCCCCCCATCGATCCCAAT
AACCCAGCAGCCAACTGGCTTCATGCGCGCTCCACTCGGAAAAAG
