[The description below was written by a language model from this plasmid's Addgene catalogue record.]
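Description:
HOXA9-pRSET is a bacterial expression plasmid built on the commercial pRSET-c backbone (about 2.9 kb without insert) and carrying a human HOXA9 cDNA of roughly 900 bp. It is maintained as a high-copy plasmid in E. coli under ampicillin selection. The record lists a standard cloning strain as the growth host, which suits propagation rather than protein production. The record does not name the promoter. However, pRSET vectors as a family drive expression from a T7 promoter and so require a host supplying T7 RNA polymerase, and the T7-terminal sequencing primer listed in the record fits that architecture.

The HOXA9 insert, described as cloned from human bone marrow cell cDNA, was placed between the BamHI and KpnI sites of the polylinker, although it is not recorded whether these sites survived cloning. This position puts the coding sequence downstream of the backbone's N-terminal leader, so the protein is made as a fusion carrying a polyhistidine tag and an Xpress epitope. The His tag allows purification by immobilised metal affinity chromatography, and the Xpress epitope allows detection with an anti-Xpress antibody. The depositor comments also mention a Flag tag, but the repository could not confirm it, so its presence should be treated as uncertain.

HOXA9 encodes a homeodomain transcription factor of the Abd-B class. The record states no specific application, but a construct of this design is typically used to produce recombinant tagged protein in bacteria for purification and in vitro biochemical work. Part of the plasmid was derived from a construct made in another laboratory.
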