Addgene plasmid #20979: HOXA9-pRSET
Depositing lab: Corey Largman. Depositing organization: San Francisco VA Health Care System.
Backbone
  Vector backbone: pRSET-c
  Backbone manufacturer: Invitrogen
  Backbone size w/o insert (bp): 2900
  Vector type: Bacterial Expression
Growth in bacteria
  Bacterial resistance: Ampicillin, 100 μg/mL
  Growth temperature: 37°C
  Growth strain: DH5alpha
  Copy number: High Copy
Gene/Insert
  Gene/Insert name: HOXA9
  Species: H. sapiens (human)
  Insert size (bp): 900
  Entrez Gene: HOXA9 (a.k.a. ABD-B, HOX1, HOX1.7, HOX1G)
  Tag / fusion protein: His (N terminal on backbone); Xpress (N terminal on backbone)
  Cloning method: Restriction Enzyme; 5′ cloning site BamHI (unknown if destroyed); 3′ cloning site KpnI (unknown if destroyed)
  Sequencing primers: 5′ Xpress-fwd; 3′ T7-terminal
Resource information
  A portion of this plasmid was derived from a plasmid made by: Guy Sauvageau
Terms and licenses: Academic/Nonprofit Terms; Industry Terms: Not Available to Industry
Depositor comments: cDNA cloned from human bone marrow cells. Addgene has not been able to confirm the Flag tag.
How to cite: HOXA9-pRSET was a gift from Corey Largman (Addgene plasmid # 20979 ; http://n2t.net/addgene:20979 ; RRID:Addgene_20979)
